Addgene plasmid #26044: pOPINM
Depositing lab: Ray Owens. Depositing organization: University of Oxford. Publication: A versatile ligation-independent cloning method suitable for high-throughput expression screening applications. Berrow NS, Alderton D, Sainsbury S, Nettleship J, Assenberg R, Rahman N, Stuart DI, Owens RJ. Nucleic Acids Res. 2007 . 35(6):e45. 10.1093/nar/gkm047 PubMed 17317681.
Backbone
  Vector backbone: pTriEx-2
  Backbone manufacturer: Novagen
  Backbone size w/o insert (bp): 5457
  Vector type: Mammalian Expression, Bacterial Expression, Insect Expression
Growth in bacteria
  Bacterial resistance: Ampicillin, 100 μg/mL
  Growth temperature: 37°C
  Growth strain: DH5alpha
  Copy number: High Copy
Gene/Insert
  Gene/Insert name: His-MBP-3C-lacZ
  Tag / fusion protein: MAHHHHHHSSG_MBP_LEVLFQGP (N terminal on insert)
  Cloning method: Restriction Enzyme; 5′ cloning site NcoI (unknown if destroyed); 3′ cloning site HindIII (unknown if destroyed)
  Sequencing primers: 5′ T7; 3′ T7-term
Resource information
  A portion of this plasmid was derived from a plasmid made by: pTriEx obtained from Merck
Terms and licenses: Academic/Nonprofit Terms; Industry Terms: Not Available to Industry
Depositor comments: Promoters/baculoviral recombination sites: (T7lacO-not used), CMV enhancer and beta-actin promoter, p10 promoter/lef-2 and 1629 baculo elements.
How to cite: pOPINM was a gift from Ray Owens (Addgene plasmid # 26044 ; http://n2t.net/addgene:26044 ; RRID:Addgene_26044)
