[The description below was written by a language model from this plasmid's Addgene catalogue record and pLannotate feature annotations shown in this document.]
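Description:
pOPINM is a multi-host expression vector built on the Novagen pTriEx-2 backbone, designed so that a single construct can be tested in E. coli, mammalian cells and insect cells. It is maintained in E. coli as a high-copy plasmid through a ColE1/pUC-type origin and is selected with ampicillin via the β-lactamase gene. The annotated sequence record is 6,665 nt.

Three promoter systems are stacked upstream of the coding region. A CMV enhancer, chicken β-actin promoter and intron sequences serve mammalian expression. A T7 promoter with a lac operator serves IPTG-regulated bacterial expression, although the depositor's comment marks the T7lacO element as "not used". The baculovirus p10 promoter serves insect cells. A rabbit β-globin polyadenylation signal and a T7 terminator follow the cassette. The whole unit is flanked by baculoviral lef2/ORF603 and ORF1629 homology regions, which allow transfer into a baculovirus genome by recombination. A loxP site lies just beyond the ORF1629 arm.

The payload is an N-terminal fusion leader consisting of a His6 tag, cytosolic maltose-binding protein lacking its signal sequence, and a 3C protease cleavage site. MBP commonly aids solubility, and the tags allow affinity purification followed by proteolytic removal. Downstream sits a lacZα cassette with its own lac promoter, operator and CAP site. This most likely acts as a stuffer that is replaced by the gene of interest, which would permit blue/white screening, though the record does not say so explicitly. A short His-tag sequence is also annotated after lacZα. The associated publication describes ligation-independent cloning for high-throughput expression screening, which is the vector's intended use.
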