Features (pLannotate 1.2.2; 24 found; start..end, strand, type, name):
      4..39      +  CDS            lef2 (fragment): baculovirus late expression factor 2
    181..1008    +  misc_recomb    baculovirus recombination region (lef2/ORF603): contains ORF603 and part of lef2
   1020..1078    +  misc_recomb    baculovirus recombination region (ORF603) (fragment): contains ORF603 and part of lef2
   1140..1443    +  enhancer       CMV enhancer: human cytomegalovirus immediate early enhancer
   1449..1726    +  promoter       chicken β-actin promoter: No description available
   1727..1862    +  intron         hybrid intron (fragment): hybrid between chicken β-actin (CBA) and minute virus of mice (MMV) introns (Gray et al., 2011)
   1951..2081    +  intron         chimeric intron (fragment): chimera between introns from chicken β-actin and rabbit β-globin
   2150..2168    +  promoter       T7 promoter: promoter for bacteriophage T7 RNA polymerase
   2169..2193    +  protein_bind   lac operator: The lac repressor binds to the lac operator to inhibit transcription in E. coli. This inhibition can be relieved by adding lactose or isopropyl-β-D-thiogalactopyranoside (IPTG). lac repressor encoded by lacI
   2209..2318    +  promoter       p10 promoter: baculovirus promoter for expression in insect cells
   2366..3466    +  CDS            MBP: maltose binding protein from E. coli; malE (mutated); This version of the gene does not encode a signal sequence, so MBP will remain in the cytosol.
   3540..3561    +  protein_bind   CAP binding site: CAP binding activates transcription in the presence of cAMP. E. coli catabolite activator protein
   3576..3606    +  promoter       lac promoter: promoter for the E. coli lac operon
   3614..3630    +  protein_bind   lac operator: The lac repressor binds to the lac operator to inhibit transcription in E. coli. This inhibition can be relieved by adding lactose or isopropyl-β-D-thiogalactopyranoside (IPTG). lac repressor encoded by lacI
   3650..3823    +  CDS            lacZα: LacZα fragment of β-galactosidase; lacZ fragment
   3853..3870    +  CDS            7xHis (fragment): 6xHis affinity tag
   3882..3950    +  CDS            HBB (fragment): HBB_PONPY - Experimental evidence at transcript level: Swiss-Prot protein existence level 2. Involved in oxygen transport from the lung to the various peripheral tissues. From Pongo pygmaeus (Bornean orangutan).
   4025..4080    +  polyA_signal   β-globin poly(A) signal: rabbit β-globin polyadenylation signal (Gil and Proudfoot, 1987)
   4168..4215    +  terminator     T7 terminator: transcription terminator for bacteriophage T7 RNA polymerase
   4228..4933    +  misc_recomb    baculovirus recombination region (ORF1629): contains part of ORF1629
   4942..4975    +  protein_bind   loxP: Cre-mediated recombination occurs in the 8-bp core sequence (GCATACAT). Cre recombinase
   5143..5730    -  rep_origin     ori: high-copy-number ColE1/pMB1/pBR322/pUC origin of replication
   5743..6603    -  CDS            AmpR: β-lactamase; bla; confers resistance to ampicillin, carbenicillin, and related antibiotics
   6604..6655    -  promoter       AmpR promoter (fragment): bla
>Addgene plasmid #26044 | pOPINM | depositor full sequence | sequence record 12220 | Author sequence
TCCTGCATCTTTTAATCAAATCCCAAGATGTGTATAAACGCGCCGGTATGTACAGGAAGAGGTTTATACT
AAACTGTTACATTGCAAACGTGGTTTCGTGTGCCAAGTGTGAAAACCGATGTTTAATCAAGGCTCTGACG
CATTTCTACAACCACGACTCCAAGTGTGTGGGTGAAGTCATGCATCTTTTAATCAAATCCCAAGATGTGT
ATAAACCACCAAACTGCCAAAAAATGAAAACTGTCGACAAGCTCTGTCCGTTTGCTGGCAACTGCAAGGG
TCTCAATCCTATTTGTAATTATTGAATAATAAAACAATTATAAATGTCAAATTTGTTTTTTATTAACGAT
ACAAACCAAACGCAACAAGAACATTTGTAGTATTATCTATAATTGAAAACGCGTAGTTATAATCGCTGAG
GTAATATTTAAAATCATTTTCAAATGATTCACAGTTAATTTGCGACAATATAATTTTATTTTCACATAAA
CTAGACGCCTTGTCGTCTTCTTCTTCGTATTCCTTCTCTTTTTCATTTTTCTCTTCATAAAAATTAACAT
AGTTATTATCGTATCCATATATGTATCTATCGTATAGAGTAAATTTTTTGTTGTCATAAATATATATGTC
TTTTTTAATGGGGTGTATAGTACCGCTGCGCATAGTTTTTCTGTAATTTACAACAGTGCTATTTTCTGGT
AGTTCTTCGGAGTGTGTTGCTTTAATTATTAAATTTATATAATCAATGAATTTGGGATCGTCGGTTTTGT
ACAATATGTTGCCGGCATAGTACGCAGCTTCTTCTAGTTCAATTACACCATTTTTTAGCAGCACCGGATT
AACATAACTTTCCAAAATGTTGTACGAACCGTTAAACAAAAACAGTTCACCTCCCTTTTCTATACTATTG
TCTGCGAGCAGTTGTTTGTTGTTAAAAATAACAGCCATTGTAATGAGACGCACAAACTAATATCACAAAC
TGGAAATGTCTATCAATATATAGTTGCTGATGGCCGGCCGTAATGAGACGCACAAACTAATATCACAAAC
TGGAAATGTCTATCAATATATAGTTGCTCTAGTTATTAATAGTAATCAATTACGGGGTCATTAGTTCATA
GCCCATATATGGAGTTCCGCGTTACATAACTTACGGTAAATGGCCCGCCTGGCTGACCGCCCAACGACCC
CCGCCCATTGACGTCAATAATGACGTATGTTCCCATAGTAACGCCAATAGGGACTTTCCATTGACGTCAA
TGGGTGGAGTATTTACGGTAAACTGCCCACTTGGCAGTACATCAAGTGTATCATATGCCAAGTACGCCCC
CTATTGACGTCAATGACGGTAAATGGCCCGCCTGGCATTATGCCCAGTACATGACCTTATGGGACTTTCC
TACTTGGCAGTACATCTACGTATTAGTCATCGCTATTACCATGCATGGTCGAGGTGAGCCCCACGTTCTG
CTTCACTCTCCCCATCTCCCCCCCCTCCCCACCCCCAATTTTGTATTTATTTATTTTTTAATTATTTTGT
GCAGCGATGGGGGCGGGGGGGGGGGGGGGGCGCGCGCCAGGCGGGGCGGGGCGGGGCGAGGGGCGGGGCG
GGGCGAGGCGGAGAGGTGCGGCGGCAGCCAATCAGAGCGGCGCGCTCCGAAAGTTTCCTTTTATGGCGAG
GCGGCGGCGGCGGCGGCCCTATAAAAAGCGAAGCGCGCGGCGGGCGGGAGTCGCTGCGCGCTGCCTTCGC
CCCGTGCCCCGCTCCGCCGCCGCCTCGCGCCGCCCGCCCCGGCTCTGACTGACCGCGTTACTCCCACAGG
TGAGCGGGCGGGACGGCCCTTCTCCTTCGGGCTGTAATTAGCGCTTGGTTTAATGACGGCTTGTTTCTTT
TCTGTGGCTGCGTGAAAGCCTTGAGGGGCTCCGGGAGGGCCCTTTGTGCGGGGGGAGCGGCTCGGGGCTG
TCCGCGGGGGGACGGCTGCCTTCGGGGGGGACGGGGCAGGGCGGGGTTCGGCTTCTGGCGTGTGACCGGC
GGCTCTAGAGCCTCTGCTAACCATGTTCATGCCTTCTTCTTTTTCCTACAGCTCCTGGGCAACGTGCTGG
TTATTGTGCTGTCTCATCATTTTGGCAAAGAATTGGATCGGACCGAAATTAATACGACTCACTATAGGGG
AATTGTGAGCGGATAACAATTCCCCGGAGTTAATCCGGGACCTTTAATTCAACCCAACACAATATATTAT
AGTTAAATAAGAATTATTATCAAATCATTTGTATATTAATTAAAATACTATACTGTAAATTACATTTTAT
TTACAATCAAAGGAGATATACCATGGCACACCATCACCACCATCACAGCAGCGGCATGAAAATCGAAGAA
GGTAAACTGGTAATCTGGATTAACGGCGATAAAGGCTATAACGGTCTCGCTGAAGTCGGTAAGAAATTCG
AGAAAGATACCGGAATTAAAGTCACCGTTGAGCATCCGGATAAACTGGAAGAGAAATTCCCACAGGTTGC
GGCAACTGGCGATGGCCCTGACATTATCTTCTGGGCACACGACCGCTTTGGTGGCTACGCTCAATCTGGC
CTGTTGGCTGAAATCACCCCGGACAAAGCGTTCCAGGACAAGCTGTATCCGTTTACCTGGGATGCCGTAC
GTTACAACGGCAAGCTGATTGCTTACCCGATCGCTGTTGAAGCGTTATCGCTGATTTATAACAAAGATCT
GCTGCCGAACCCGCCAAAAACCTGGGAAGAGATCCCGGCGCTGGATAAAGAACTGAAAGCGAAAGGTAAG
AGCGCGCTGATGTTCAACCTGCAAGAACCGTACTTCACCTGGCCGCTGATTGCTGCTGACGGGGGTTATG
CGTTCAAGTATGAAAACGGCAAGTACGACATTAAAGACGTGGGCGTGGATAACGCTGGCGCGAAAGCGGG
TCTGACCTTCCTGGTTGACCTGATTAAAAACAAACACATGAATGCAGACACCGATTACTCCATCGCAGAA
GCTGCCTTTAATAAAGGCGAAACAGCGATGACCATCAACGGCCCGTGGGCATGGTCCAACATCGACACCA
GCAAAGTGAATTATGGTGTAACGGTACTGCCGACCTTCAAGGGTCAACCATCCAAACCGTTCGTTGGCGT
GCTGAGCGCAGGTATTAACGCCGCCAGTCCGAACAAAGAGCTGGCAAAAGAGTTCCTCGAAAACTATCTG
CTGACTGATGAAGGTCTGGAAGCGGTTAATAAAGACAAACCGCTGGGTGCCGTAGCGCTGAAGTCTTACG
AGGAAGAGTTGGCGAAAGATCCACGTATTGCCGCCACTATGGAAAACGCCCAGAAAGGTGAAATCATGCC
GAACATCCCGCAGATGTCCGCTTTCTGGTATGCCGTGCGTACTGCGGTGATCAACGCCGCCAGCGGTCGT
CAGACTGTCGATGAAGCCCTGAAAGACGCGCAGACTAGCAGCGGTCTGGAAGTTCTGTTTCAGGGTACCG
TCGACCCGACTGGAAAGCGGGCAGTGAGCGCAACGCAATTAATGTGAGTTAGCTCACTCATTAGGCACCC
CAGGCTTTACACTTTATGCTTCCGGCTCGTATGTTGTGTGGAATTGTGAGCGGATAACAATTTCACACAG
GAAACAGCTATGACCATGATTACGGATTCACTGGCCGTCGTTTTACAACGTCGTGACTGGGAAAACCCTG
GCGTTACCCAACTTAATCGCCTTGCAGCACATCCCCCTTTCGCCAGCTGGCGTAATAGCGAAGAGGCCCG
CACCGATCGCCCTTCCCAACAGTTGCGCAGCCTGAATGGCGAATGGCGCCAAGCTTTCTAGACCAGTTTA
AACATCACCATCACCATCACTAAGTGATTAACCTCAGGTGCAGGCTGCCTATCAGAAGGTGGTGGCTGGT
GTGGCCAATGCCCTGGCTCACAAATACCACTGAGATCGATCTTTTTCCCTCTGCCAAAAATTATGGGGAC
ATCATGAAGCCCCTTGAGCATCTGACTTCTGGCTAATAAAGGAAATTTATTTTCATTGCAATAGTGTGTT
GGAATTTTTTGTGTCTCTCACTCGGAAGGACATATGGGAGGGCAAATCATTTAAAACATCAGAATGAGTA
TTTGGTTTAGAGTTTGGCAACATATGCCCATATGTAACTAGCATAACCCCTTGGGGCCTCTAAACGGGTC
TTGAGGGGTTTTTTGCTGAAAGCATGCGGAGGAAATTCTCCTTGAAGTTTCCCTGGTGTTCAAAGTAAAG
GAGTTTGCACCAGACGCACCTCTGTTCACTGGTCCGGCGTATTAAAACACGATACATTGTTATTAGTACA
TTTATTAAGCGCTAGATTCTGTGCGTTGTTGATTTACAGACAATTGTTGTACGTATTTTAATAATTCATT
AAATTTATAATCTTTAGGGTGGTATGTTAGAGCGAAAATCAAATGATTTTCAGCGTCTTTATATCTGAAT
TTAAATATTAAATCCTCAATAGATTTGTAAAATAGGTTTCGATTAGTTTCAAACAAGGGTTGTTTTTCCG
AACCGATGGCTGGACTATCTAATGGATTTTCGCTCAACGCCACAAAACTTGCCAAATCTTGTAGCAGCAA
TCTAGCTTTGTCGATATTCGTTTGTGTTTTGTTTTGTAATAAAGGTTCGACGTCGTTCAAAATATTATGC
GCTTTTGTATTTCTTTCATCACTGTCGTTAGTGTACAATTGACTCGACGTAAACACGTTAAATAGAGCTT
GGACATATTTAACATCGGGCGTGTTAGCTTTATTAGGCCGATTATCGTCGTCGTCCCAACCCTCGTCGTT
AGAAGTTGCTTCCGAAGACGATTTTGCCATAGCCACACGACGCCTATTAATTGTGTCGGCTAACACGTCC
GCGATCAAATTTGTAGTTGAGCTTTTTGGAATTGCGATCGCATAACTTCGTATAGCATACATTATACGAA
GTTATAAGCTCGGAACGCTGCGCTCGGTCGTTCGGCTGCGGCGAGCGGTATCAGCTCACTCAAAGGCGGT
AATACGGTTATCCACAGAATCAGGGGATAACGCAGGAAAGAACATGTGAGCAAAAGGCCAGCAAAAGGCC
AGGAACCGTAAAAAGGCCGCGTTGCTGGCGTTTTTCCATAGGCTCCGCCCCCTGACGAGCATCACAAAAA
TCGACGCTCAAGTCAGAGGTGGCGAAACCCGACAGGACTATAAAGATACCAGGCGTTTCCCCCTGGAAGC
TCCCTCGTGCGCTCTCCTGTTCCGACCCTGCCGCTTACCGGATACCTGTCCGCCTTTCTCCCTTCGGGAA
GCGTGGCGCTTTCTCAATGCTCACGCTGTAGGTATCTCAGTTCGGTGTAGGTCGTTCGCTCCAAGCTGGG
CTGTGTGCACGAACCCCCCGTTCAGCCCGACCGCTGCGCCTTATCCGGTAACTATCGTCTTGAGTCCAAC
CCGGTAAGACACGACTTATCGCCACTGGCAGCAGCCACTGGTAACAGGATTAGCAGAGCGAGGTATGTAG
GCGGTGCTACAGAGTTCTTGAAGTGGTGGCCTAACTACGGCTACACTAGAAGAACAGTATTTGGTATCTG
CGCTCTGCTGAAGCCAGTTACCTTCGGAAAAAGAGTTGGTAGCTCTTGATCCGGCAAACAAACCACCGCT
GGTAGCGGTGGTTTTTTTGTTTGCAAGCAGCAGATTACGCGCAGAAAAAAAGGATCTCAAGAAGATCCTT
TGTTACCAATGCTTAATCAGTGAGGCACCTATCTCAGCGATCTGTCTATTTCGTTCATCCATAGTTGCCT
GACTCCCCGTCGTGTAGATAACTACGATACGGGAGGGCTTACCATCTGGCCCCAGTGCTGCAATGATACC
GCGAGACCCACGCTCACCGGCTCCAGATTTATCAGCAATAAACCAGCCAGCCGGAAGGGCCGAGCGCAGA
AGTGGTCCTGCAACTTTATCCGCCTCCATCCAGTCTATTAATTGTTGCCGGGAAGCTAGAGTAAGTAGTT
CGCCAGTTAATAGTTTGCGCAACGTTGTTGCCATTGCTACAGGCATCGTGGTGTCACGCTCGTCGTTTGG
TATGGCTTCATTCAGCTCCGGTTCCCAACGATCAAGGCGAGTTACATGATCCCCCATGTTGTGCAAAAAA
GCGGTTAGCTCCTTCGGTCCTCCGATCGTTGTCAGAAGTAAGTTGGCCGCAGTGTTATCACTCATGGTTA
TGGCAGCACTGCATAATTCTCTTACTGTCATGCCATCCGTAAGATGCTTTTCTGTGACTGGTGAGTACTC
AACCAAGTCATTCTGAGAATAGTGTATGCGGCGACCGAGTTGCTCTTGCCCGGCGTCAATACGGGATAAT
ACCGCGCCACATAGCAGAACTTTAAAAGTGCTCATCATTGGAAAACGTTCTTCGGGGCGAAAACTCTCAA
GGATCTTACCGCTGTTGAGATCCAGTTCGATGTAACCCACTCGTGCACCCAACTGATCTTCAGCATCTTT
TACTTTCACCAGCGTTTCTGGGTGAGCAAAAACAGGAAGGCAAAATGCCGCAAAAAAGGGAATAAGGGCG
ACACGGAAATGTTGAATACTCATACTCTTCCTTTTTCAATATTATTGAAGCATTTATCAGGGTTATTGTC
TCATGTCCGCGCGTT
