>Addgene plasmid #26044 | pOPINM | addgene partial sequence | sequence record 32153 | 26044 with pCAG-F
TTATTATCAAATCATTTGTATATTAATTAAAATACTATACTGTAAATTACATTTTATTTACAATCAAAGG
AGATATACCATGGCACACCATCACCACCATCACAGCAGCGGCATGAAAATCGAAGAAGGTAAACTGGTAA
TCTGGATTAACGGCGATAAAGGCTATAACGGTCTCGCTGAAGTCGGTAAGAAATTCGAGAAAGATACCGG
AATTAAAGTCACCGTTGAGCATCCGGATAAACTGGAAGAGAAATTCCCACAGGTTGCGGCAACTGGCGAT
GGCCCTGACATTATCTTCTGGGCACACGACCGCTTTGGTGGCTACGCTCAATCTGGCCTGTTGGCTGAAA
TCACCCCGGACAAAGCGTTCCAGGACAAGCTGTATCCGTTTACCTGGGATGCCGTACGTTACAACGGCAA
GCTGATTGCTTACCCGATCGCTGTTGAAGCGTTATCGCTGATTTATAACAAAGATCTGCTGCCGAACCCG
CCAAAAACCTGGGAAGAGATCCCGGCGCTGGATAAAGAACTGAAAGCGAAAGGTAAGAGCGCGCTGATGT
TCAACCTGCAAGAACCGTACTTCACCTGGCCGCTGATTGCTGCTGACGGGGGTTATGCGTTCAAGTATGA
AAACGGCAAGTACGACATTAAAGACGTGGGCGTGGATAACGCTGGCGCGAAAGCGGGTCTGACCTTCCTG
GTTGACCTGATTAAAAAACAAACAC
