>Addgene plasmid #26044 | pOPINM | addgene partial sequence | sequence record 32154 | 26044 with MBP-F
TCTGGAAGTTCTGTTTCAGGGTACCGTCGACCCGACTGGAAAGCGGGCAGTGAGCGCAACGCAATTAATG
TGAGTTAGCTCACTCATTAGGCACCCCAGGCTTTACACTTTATGCTTCCGGCTCGTATGTTGTGTGGAAT
TGTGAGCGGATAACAATTTCACACAGGAAACAGCTATGACCATGATTACGGATTCACTGGCCGTCGTTTT
ACAACGTCGTGACTGGGAAAACCCTGGCGTTACCCAACTTAATCGCCTTGCAGCACATCCCCCTTTCGCC
AGCTGGCGTAATAGCGAAGAGGCCCGCACCGATCGCCCTTCCCAACAGTTGCGCAGCCTGAATGGCGAAT
GGCGCCAAGCTTTCTAGACCAGTTTAAACATCACCATCACCATCACTAAGTGATTAACCTCAGGTGCAGG
CTGCCTATCAGAAGGTGGTGGCTGGTGTGGCCAATGCCCTGGCTCACAAATACCACTGAGATCGATCTTT
TTCCCTCTGCCAAAAATTATGGGGACATCATGAAGCCCCTTGAGCATCTGACTTCTGGCTAATAAAGGAA
ATTTATTTTCATTGCAATAGTGTGTTGGAATTTTTTGTGTCTCTCACTCGGAAGGACATATGGGAGGGCA
AATCATTTAAAACATCAGAATGAGTATTTGGTTTAGAGTTTGGCAACATATGCCCATATGTAACTAGCAT
AACCCCTTGGGGCCTCTAAACGGGTCTTGAGGGGTTTTTTGCTGAAAGCATGCGGAGGAAATTCTCCTTG
AAGTTTCCCTGGTGTTCA
